>Addgene plasmid #125931 | 26_pAAV-ProB11-CatCh-GFP-WPRE | addgene full sequence | sequence record 258128 | Addgene NGS Result
CCTGCAGGCAGCTGCGCGCTCGCTCGCTCACTGAGGCCGCCCGGGCGTCGGGCGACCTTTGGTCGCCCGG
CCTCAGTGAGCGAGCGAGCGCGCAGAGAGGGAGTGGCCAACTCCATCACTAGGGGTTCCTGCGGCCGCAC
GCGTGCCAGGCAGAAGAGCCTTCCTGGTGGGGCAGAGGGAGGTCAGAAGGGGCAGAAGCCAGGCCACCCA
GAGAGACCCAGGAACTGGGCCAAGAGAGGAGGCCGCCACAGCAGTGGCAGGTCCCTCCCGGCCACGTCTT
GGCTGGTGCCCCTTCCTCCCTCTGCCCGGCATCTGAGCTGCCCTAAAAATAACCTGGGCACAGGTGCTGG
CTGAGGGCAGATCCGCCACCATGGATTATGGAGGCGCCCTGAGTGCCGTTGGGCGCGAGCTGCTATTTGT
AACGAACCCAGTAGTCGTCAATGGCTCTGTACTTGTGCCTGAGGACCAGTGTTACTGCGCGGGCTGGATT
GAGTCGCGTGGCACAAACGGTGCCCAAACGGCGTCGAACGTGCTGCAATGGCTTGCTGCTGGCTTCTCCA
TCCTACTGCTTATGTTTTACGCCTACCAAACATGGAAGTCAACCTGCGGCTGGGAGGAGATCTATGTGTG
CGCTATCGAGATGGTCAAGGTGATTCTCGAGTTCTTCTTCGAGTTTAAGAACCCGTCCATGCTGTATCTA
GCCACAGGCCACCGCGTCCAGTGGTTGCGTTACGCCGAGTGGCTTCTCACCTGCCCGGTCATTTGCATTC
ACCTGTCAAACCTGACGGGCTTGTCCAACGACTACAGCAGGCGCACCATGGGTCTGCTTGTGTCTGATAT
TGGCACAATTGTGTGGGGCGCCACTTCCGCCATGGCCACCGGATACGTCAAGGTCATCTTCTTCTGCCTG
GGTCTGTGTTATGGTGCTAACACGTTCTTTCACGCTGCCAAGGCCTACATCGAGGGTTACCACACCGTGC
CGAAGGGCCGGTGTCGCCAGGTGGTGACTGGCATGGCTTGGCTCTTCTTCGTATCATGGGGTATGTTCCC
CATCCTGTTCATCCTCGGCCCCGAGGGCTTCGGCGTCCTGAGCGTGTACGGCTCCACCGTCGGCCACACC
ATCATTGACCTGATGTCGAAGAACTGCTGGGGTCTGCTCGGCCACTACCTGCGCGTGCTGATCCACGAGC
ATATCCTCATCCACGGCGACATTCGCAAGACCACCAAATTGAACATTGGTGGCACTGAGATTGAGGTCGA
GACGCTGGTGGAGGACGAGGCCGAGGCTGGCGCGGTACCCATGGTGAGCAAGGGCGAGGAGCTGTTCACC
GGGGTGGTGCCCATCCTGGTCGAGCTGGACGGCGACGTAAACGGCCACAAGTTCAGCGTGTCCGGCGAGG
GCGAGGGCGATGCCACCTACGGCAAGCTGACCCTGAAGTTCATCTGCACCACCGGCAAGCTGCCCGTGCC
CTGGCCCACCCTCGTGACCACCCTGACCTACGGCGTGCAGTGCTTCAGCCGCTACCCCGACCACATGAAG
CAGCACGACTTCTTCAAGTCCGCCATGCCCGAAGGCTACGTCCAGGAGCGCACCATCTTCTTCAAGGACG
ACGGCAACTACAAGACCCGCGCCGAGGTGAAGTTCGAGGGCGACACCCTGGTGAACCGCATCGAGCTGAA
GGGCATCGACTTCAAGGAGGACGGCAACATCCTGGGGCACAAGCTGGAGTACAACTACAACAGCCACAAC
GTCTATATCATGGCCGACAAGCAGAAGAACGGCATCAAGGTGAACTTCAAGATCCGCCACAACATCGAGG
ACGGCAGCGTGCAGCTCGCCGACCACTACCAGCAGAACACCCCCATCGGCGACGGCCCCGTGCTGCTGCC
CGACAACCACTACCTGAGCACCCAGTCCGCCCTGAGCAAAGACCCCAACGAGAAGCGCGATCACATGGTC
CTGCTGGAGTTCGTGACCGCCGCCGGGATCACTCTCGGCATGGACGAGCTGTACAAGTGATAAGAATTCG
ATATCAAGCTTATCGATAATCAACCTCTGGATTACAAAATTTGTGAAAGATTGACTGGTATTCTTAACTA
TGTTGCTCCTTTTACGCTATGTGGATACGCTGCTTTAATGCCTTTGTATCATGCTATTGCTTCCCGTATG
GCTTTCATTTTCTCCTCCTTGTATAAATCCTGGTTGCTGTCTCTTTATGAGGAGTTGTGGCCCGTTGTCA
GGCAACGTGGCGTGGTGTGCACTGTGTTTGCTGACGCAACCCCCACTGGTTGGGGCATTGCCACCACCTG
TCAGCTCCTTTCCGGGACTTTCGCTTTCCCCCTCCCTATTGCCACGGCGGAACTCATCGCCGCCTGCCTT
GCCCGCTGCTGGACAGGGGCTCGGCTGTTGGGCACTGACAATTCCGTGGTGTTGTCGGGGAAATCATCGT
CCTTTCCTTGGCTGCTCGCCTATGTTGCCACCTGGATTCTGCGCGGGACGTCCTTCTGCTACGTCCCTTC
GGCCCTCAATCCAGCGGACCTTCCTTCCCGCGGCCTGCTGCCGGCTCTGCGGCCTCTTCCGCGTCTTCGC
CTTCGCCCTCAGACGAGTCGGATCTCCCTTTGGGCCGCCTCCCCGCATCGATACCGAGCGCTGCTCGAGA
GATCTACGGGTGGCATCCCTGTGACCCCTCCCCAGTGCCTCTCCTGGCCCTGGAAGTTGCCACTCCAGTG
CCCACCAGCCTTGTCCTAATAAAATTAAGTTGCATCATTTTGTCTGACTAGGTGTCCTTCTATAATATTA
TGGGGTGGAGGGGGGTGGTATGGAGCAAGGGGCAAGTTGGGAAGACAACCTGTAGGGCCTGCGGGGTCTA
TTGGGAACCAAGCTGGAGTGCAGTGGCACAATCTTGGCTCACTGCAATCTCCGCCTCCTGGGTTCAAGCG
ATTCTCCTGCCTCAGCCTCCCGAGTTGTTGGGATTCCAGGCATGCATGACCAGGCTCAGCTAATTTTTGT
TTTTTTGGTAGAGACGGGGTTTCACCATATTGGCCAGGCTGGTCTCCAACTCCTAATCTCAGGTGATCTA
CCCACCTTGGCCTCCCAAATTGCTGGGATTACAGGCGTGAACCACTGCTCCCTTCCCTGTCCTTCTGATT
TTGTAGGTAACCACGTGCGGACCGAGCGGCCGCAGGAACCCCTAGTGATGGAGTTGGCCACTCCCTCTCT
GCGCGCTCGCTCGCTCACTGAGGCCGGGCGACCAAAGGTCGCCCGACGCCCGGGCTTTGCCCGGGCGGCC
TCAGTGAGCGAGCGAGCGCGCAGCTGCCTGCAGGGGCGCCTGATGCGGTATTTTCTCCTTACGCATCTGT
GCGGTATTTCACACCGCATA
[95 nt withheld, positions 3381-3475]
T
[46 nt withheld, positions 3477-3522]
C
[141 nt withheld, positions 3524-3664]
CCTTTGACGTTGGAGTCCACGTTCTTT
[37 nt withheld, positions 3692-3728]
ACTCTATCTCGGGCTATTCTTTTGATTTATAAGGGATTTTGCCGATTTCGGTCTATTGGTTAAAAAATGA
GCTGATTTAACAAAAATTTAACGCGAATTTTAACAAAATATTAACGTTTACAATTTTATGGTGCACTCTC
AGTACAATCTGCTCTGATGCCGCATAGTTAAGCCAGCCCCGACACCCGCCAACACCCGCTGACGCGCCCT
GACGGGCTTGTCTGCTCCCGGCATCCGCTTACAGACAAGCTGTGACCGTCTCCGGGAGCTGCATGTGTCA
GAGGTTTTCACCGTCATCACCGAAACGCGCGAGACGAAAGGGCCTCGTGATACGCCTATTTTTATAGGTT
AATGTCATGATAATAATGGTTTCTTAGACGTCAGGTGGCACTTTTCGGGGAAATGTGCGCGGAACCCCTA
TTTGTTTATTTTTCTAAATACATTCAAATATGTATCCGCTCATGAGACAATAACCCTGATAAATGCTTCA
ATAATATTGAAAAAGGAAGAGTATGAGTATTCAACATTTCCGTGTCGCCCTTATTCCCTTTTTTGCGGCA
TTTTGCCTTCCTGTTTTTGCTCACCCAGAAACGCTGGTGAAAGTAAAAGATGCTGAAGATCAGTTGGGTG
CACGAGTGGGTTACATCGAACTGGATCTCAACAGCGGTAAGATCCTTGAGAGTTTTCGCCCCGAAGAACG
TTTTCCAATGATGAGCACTTTTAAAGTTCTGCTATGTGGCGCGGTATTATCCCGTATTGACGCCGGGCAA
GAGCAACTCGGTCGCCGCATACACTATTCTCAGAATGACTTGGTTGAGTACTCACCAGTCACAGAAAAGC
ATCTTACGGATGGCATGACAGTAAGAGAATTATGCAGTGCTGCCATAACCATGAGTGATAACACTGCGGC
CAACTTACTTCTGACAACGATCGGAGGACCGAAGGAGCTAACCGCTTTTTTGCACAACATGGGGGATCAT
GTAACTCGCCTTGATCGTTGGGAACCGGAGCTGAATGAAGCCATACCAAACGACGAGCGTGACACCACGA
TGCCTGTAGCAATGGCAACAACGTTGCGCAAACTATTAACTGGCGAACTACTTACTCTAGCTTCCCGGCA
ACAATTAATAGACTGGATGGAGGCGGATAAAGTTGCAGGACCACTTCTGCGCTCGGCCCTTCCGGCTGGC
TGGTTTATTGCTGATAAATCTGGAGCCGGTGAGCGTGGGTCTCGCGGTATCATTGCAGCACTGGGGCCAG
ATGGTAAGCCCTCCCGTATCGTAGTTATCTACACGACGGGGAGTCAGGCAACTATGGATGAACGAAATAG
ACAGATCGCTGAGATAGGTGCCTCACTGATTAAGCATTGGTAACTGTCAGACCAAGTTTACTCATATATA
CTTTAGATTGATTTAAAACTTCATTTTTAATTTAAAAGGATCTAGGTGAAGATCCTTTTTGATAATCTCA
TGACCAAAATCCCTTAACGTGAGTTTTCGTTCCACTGAGCGTCAGACCCCGTAGAAAAGATCAAAGGATC
TTCTTGAGATCCTTTTTTTCTGCGCGTAATCTGCTGCTTGCAAACAAAAAAACCACCGCTACCAGCGGTG
GTTTGTTTGCCGGATCAAGAGCTACCAACTCTTTTTCCGAAGGTAACTGGCTTCAGCAGAGCGCAGATAC
CAAATACTGTTCTTCTAGTGTAGCCGTAGTTAGGCCACCACTTCAAGAACTCTGTAGCACCGCCTACATA
CCTCGCTCTGCTAATCCTGTTACCAGTGGCTGCTGCCAGTGGCGATAAGTCGTGTCTTACCGGGTTGGAC
TCAAGACGATAGTTACCGGATAAGGCGCAGCGGTCGGGCTGAACGGGGGGTTCGTGCACACAGCCCAGCT
TGGAGCGAACGACCTACACCGAACTGAGATACCTACAGCGTGAGCTATGAGAAAGCGCCACGCTTCCCGA
AGGGAGAAAGGCGGACAGGTATCCGGTAAGCGGCAGGGTCGGAACAGGAGAGCGCACGAGGGAGCTTCCA
GGGGGAAACGCCTGGTATCTTTATAGTCCTGTCGGGTTTCGCCACCTCTGACTTGAGCGTCGATTTTTGT
GATGCTCGTCAGGGGGGCGGAGCCTATGGAAAAACGCCAGCAACGCGGCCTTTTTACGGTTCCTGGCCTT
TTGCTGGCCTTTTGCTCACATGT
Features (pLannotate 1.2.2; 15 found; start..end, strand, type, name):
     12..39      +  repeat_region  AAV2 ITR (fragment): inverted terminal repeat of adeno-associated virus serotype 2 inverted
     68..95      +  repeat_region  AAV2 ITR (fragment): inverted terminal repeat of adeno-associated virus serotype 2 inverted
    371..1296    +  CDS            ChR2 (fragment): N-terminal fragment of channelrhodopsin-2 from the alga Chlamydomonas reinhardtii (Nagel et al., 2003) blue light-activated cation channel
   1301..2017    +  CDS            EGFP: EGFP is a basic (constitutively fluorescent) green fluorescent protein published in 1996, derived from Aequorea victoria. It is reported to be a rapidly-maturing weak dimer with moderate acid sensitivity.
   2024..2048    +  misc_feature   MCS (fragment): pBluescript multiple cloning site
   2048..2636    +  misc_feature   WPRE: woodchuck hepatitis virus posttranscriptional regulatory element
   2668..3144    +  polyA_signal   hGH poly(A) signal: human growth hormone polyadenylation signal
   3184..3324    +  repeat_region  AAV2 ITR: inverted terminal repeat of adeno-associated virus serotype 2 inverted
   3329..3380    -  misc_feature   bom (fragment): basis of mobility region from pBR322
   3399..3854    +  rep_origin     f1 ori (sequence partly withheld): f1 bacteriophage origin of replication; arrow indicates direction of (+) strand synthesis
   3855..3904    -  misc_feature   bom (fragment): basis of mobility region from pBR322
   4006..4041    -  CDS            rop (fragment): Rop protein, which maintains plasmids at low copy number; rop
   4136..4240    +  promoter       AmpR promoter: bla
   4241..5101    +  CDS            AmpR: β-lactamase; bla; confers resistance to ampicillin, carbenicillin, and related antibiotics
   5272..5860    +  rep_origin     ori: high-copy-number ColE1/pMB1/pBR322/pUC origin of replication
