[The description below was written by a language model from this plasmid's Addgene catalogue record and pLannotate feature annotations shown in this document.]
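Description:
26_pAAV-ProB11-CatCh-GFP-WPRE is an adeno-associated virus transfer plasmid built on a pAAV backbone, intended for packaging a recombinant AAV genome that delivers an optogenetic actuator to retinal cells. It is maintained in bacteria as a high-copy plasmid through a ColE1/pUC-type origin and selected with ampicillin via the β-lactamase gene and its own promoter; an f1 phage origin is also present. The short bom and rop matches in the feature table are only backbone remnants. The expression cassette is flanked by AAV2 inverted terminal repeats, which provide the cis signals for genome replication and encapsidation. The 3′ ITR is annotated in full, whereas the 5′ ITR is detected only as two short fragments in the sequencing result.

The payload is CatCh-GFP, a synthetic fusion of the L132C variant of channelrhodopsin-2, a blue light-gated cation channel from Chlamydomonas reinhardtii, to EGFP, so that expressing cells can be both light-activated and visualised by fluorescence. Transcription is driven by ProB11, one of a series of synthetic promoters. It is not annotated as a feature, but presumably occupies the short unannotated stretch between the 5′ ITR and the channelrhodopsin coding sequence. Downstream, a WPRE enhances transcript stability and expression, and the human growth hormone polyadenylation signal terminates the message. According to the record, the construct belongs to a promoter toolkit for targeting expression to neuronal and glial cell types in the retina of mice, non-human primates and humans. The record does not state which cell type ProB11 favours.
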