Addgene plasmid #125931: 26_pAAV-ProB11-CatCh-GFP-WPRE
Purpose: Targeting expression to neuronal and glial cell types in mice, non-human primates, and human retina
Depositing lab: Botond Roska. Depositing organization: Friedrich Miescher Institute for Biomedical Research. Publication: Targeting neuronal and glial cell types with synthetic promoter AAVs in mice, non-human primates and humans. Juttner J, Szabo A, Gross-Scherf B, Morikawa RK, Rompani SB, Hantz P, Szikra T, Esposti F, Cowan CS, Bharioke A, Patino-Alvarez CP, Keles O, Kusnyerik A, Azoulay T, Hartl D, Krebs AR, Schubeler D, Hajdu RI, Lukats A, Nemeth J, Nagy ZZ, Wu KC, Wu RH, Xiang L, Fang XL, Jin ZB, Goldblum D, Hasler PW, Scholl HPN, Krol J, Roska B. Nat Neurosci. 2019 Jul 8. pii: 10.1038/s41593-019-0431-2. doi: 10.1038/s41593-019-0431-2. PubMed 31285614.
Backbone
  Vector backbone: pAAV
  Vector type: AAV
Growth in bacteria
  Bacterial resistance: Ampicillin, 100 μg/mL
  Growth temperature: 37°C
  Growth strain: NEB Stable
  Copy number: High Copy
Gene/Insert
  Gene/Insert name: CatCh-GFP (alt name: ChR2(L132C)-EGFP)
  Species: Synthetic
  Promoter: ProB11
  Cloning method: Restriction Enzyme; 5′ cloning site Unknown (unknown if destroyed); 3′ cloning site Unknown (unknown if destroyed)
Terms and licenses: Academic/Nonprofit Terms; Industry Terms: Not Available to Industry
Depositor comments: Please visit https://www.biorxiv.org/content/early/2018/10/04/434720.full.pdf for BioRxiv preprint
How to cite: 26_pAAV-ProB11-CatCh-GFP-WPRE was a gift from Botond Roska (Addgene plasmid # 125931 ; http://n2t.net/addgene:125931 ; RRID:Addgene_125931)
